>Addgene plasmid #109619 | actc1b-mKate2-rab2a | depositor full sequence | sequence record 206556 | Full Sequence
CCACCTAAATTGTAAGCGTTAATATTTTGTTAAAATTCGCGTTAAATTTTTGTTAAATCAGCTCATTTTT
TAACCAATAGGCCGAAATCGGCAAAATCCCTTATAAATCAAAAGAATAGACCGAGATAGGGT
[37 nt withheld, positions 133-169]
AAAGAACGTGGACTCCAACGTCAAAGG
[32 nt withheld, positions 197-228]
GCTGGCTAAGAACTCATCAGCCTCCCCGGTCCATCTACCCACGTACCAATGCACCAATTGGCCACAATGA
CGGCTACTACATGGTGCCATTCCTTCCTCTTTATAGGAATGGAGACTACCTCCTGTCCAACAAGGCTCTT
GGATACGAGTACGCCTACCTGTTGGACCCAGGTCATTGCACAACACCAGAAATGCCCTCTGATCTGCAAA
AGACGTGAATATCTGTTCAGACACCCATATCCACTCTGTTCCACACAGGTCAGAGGTTTGTCCAGGAGTT
CTTGACAGAGGTGTAAAAAGTACTCAAAAATTTTACTCAAGTGAAAGTACAAGTACTTAGGGAAAATTTT
ACTCAATTAAAAGTAAAAGTATCTGGCTAGAATCTTACTTGAGTAAAAGTAAAAAAGTACTCCATTAAAA
TTGTACTTGAGTATTAAGGAAGTAAAAGTAAAAGCAAGAAAGAAAACTAGAGATTCTTGTTTAAGCTTTT
AATCTCAAAAAACATTAAATGAAATGCATACAAGGTTTTATCCTGCTTTAGAACTGTTTGTATTTAATTA
TCAAACTATAAGACAGACAATCTAATGCCAGTACACGCTACTCAAAGTTGTAAAACCTCAGATTTAACTT
CAGTAGAAGCTGATTCTCAAAATTGTTAGTGTCAAGCCTAGCTCTTTTGGGGCTGAAAAGCAATCCTGCA
GTGCTGAAAAGCCTCTCACAGGCAGCCGATGCGGGAAGAGGTGTATTAGTCTTGATAGAGAGGCTGCAAA
TAGCAGGAAACGTGAGCAGAGACTCCCTGGTGTCTGAAACACAGGCCAGATGGGCCCTCGAGCAGGAAAC
AGCTATGACCATGATTACGCCAAGCTATCAACTTTGTATAGAAAAGTTGGCACGCGCAGATTCCGTGTGG
GCCTGGTAATATCTTACCATTTTAAGCTATTTTAAGATTAGGGAAAAAAATTAAATAAAACTACTTTAAA
ATTACTTTCCTTAAAAAGCAACATATTTATTTAGTTTTTGTTTAACTGGCTCAAGATTGTAATATTTTAC
TTTTACATGTTTTTTTTAAGTACCTAAATGTGTTCAAAAGTAAAGTATGTTATTGTTTTTTTTTTTTTAA
TGTTAGCTAAGCTTTAAATTGTAATATATTACTTTTAAAAGTGACTTTTTAAAAATGTAAATAAAAAAGT
AACTATAAATGTGTAATGCATGTTATTTCTGTGGGTTTTTTAATTTTCATCTCAACTGGGCTTACAATTT
TAACATAATAAAAATCAAATCAAATCAAATCAGGCCCTTATTTGTCACATACACTCTTGTATACTGAAAT
AAACTAAATGTTGAGAAAAATTTAAATACACCAAAATAACGCATACCTTTTTTGTAATTACCTAAGTAAA
ACATTTAGTTCCTTTTTTAAGTGACTCAAGATTGTAATCTATTAATTGTAAAAGATAAAACTAGTGATCA
ATCTGACGTGCTTCTATGCAGCCTGTGAGATTAATTGTGATGTTTAATTATTAAACAATTTAAATGGATC
AAACATTTCACATGTGCTTATTGTGTCCAACAAAACCAGCAGAAGCACTTAAAAATATTGCATGACAACA
TGAGTTTTTAATGTAAATTATATATACTTCCTAAACGAAGTTAATCATATTTTCTAAAATAATAATGTCA
TTGAAATATTTAAATAAATGATAANCTTTAGTTGATTCAACATAAAATTGAAAGCAATAAGGACTTTTTT
TTTTTTACAGCGGTGAAGCAAAAGCNTGNAAATAATCATATAAATATAATAAATAAATAAATAAAATAAT
GGTTCTTGGTGCAAATATGAACACTTTAAATAAATATAGAATAAATATGATCAATAAGTCATAACGACGT
GTTTTATGTTGATTATAATTTAAACATGTTTCTAACGCAAGTTTTAAAAACTGTTTTAAAGTATTATTTT
AAGTTATAAGATCAATTTGACTCAACATTTTGTAGTGAAAATATGTTGTGTAAAATTAATATAATATACA
CTATAAAAATGCAAGGTTCCACACAATTCATTCATGTTGTCCCAACACAAATCGATTAAGTTAACAAATA
TATGTGGATTGAACATAAAAAATTAAGTTGTCCCAATGAAATCTCAAGAATTGTGTTGTTTCAGCTCATT
TTAAATAAGTAGTTTTAACAAGTAAAAAATAACATATTTTTGAGTGTGTATATATATATATTTATATATT
ACAAAATATAATAATATAAAATGTAAAAGATATAAACCATGCTACATATATTTAAGAGCTATTTTGCACA
TTACTTTTTTGCAAGCCATTTGAGTGTTTTTTTACAAATATATATTAGCTAAATATACAATATCTTAAAT
ATACAATTAATCAGACATGCAAAAAATGCATTTAACCTACATAAAAATACATGATCAACATATGTTTTAT
GCTGATTACAACTAAATCAAACGTAATGAAATTAATTTATAAAAGCGATTTAAATATGTCAATATTTTAA
GTTAAAATCACTTGAAACCTACTATAAATGAACTTAAATTTAAAAAATCTCCTTTAATTCCAATGCAGCA
CTGTTGTTTTTTCAGCTGAGGACCCCCGGTGCAGATGGTTGGCCCCCGGCCCGCTATTCTAAGGAAGCCT
TTCTTAATTTTAGGGCGGCGCTGCATGCGCTCAGATCAGATTCACGGGTGGAGAGGGTTATTTTCTCTTT
TTTATTTTTTCTTGCCTGCTCATATTTGGGCCTGTGTGAACCCCAGGCTCCGCCTCGGCCCCCAGGAGCC
GCTCTTATTTAAAGGGGATCCTCGCCTTCAGTCTTCGTCCCAGTGGAAGCATCAGTCTTGTGATAACAAC
TTGGTGAGTCCTACAGACCAGCGCTCGACTCTAGGCTTTAAATGCATTGATTTCTCTGGATTAGCTACCG
GGAGAGTTTTAACTTTGCTTATTAGTCTTGTGCTTGAACTGCTAGGTTTAAAGAGGGTTTTCTCTAATGC
ATGCATGAAGCGACAGCTGAAAACCAGAAATAGAGCGTTTGTCCTCCTGTTAAACTCTAGCCTTTCTTTG
GCATTTGTCAGTCCGAGTCTTCAGCTGCCGGCAGGAGATTGGGTTTCAGTAACACTTGCTGAGCACAAAC
TACACGTGCTTCCTTCAGATTTAATTCATTATTAATCATTCTAGATTTAAATGATCTTCTTACTCATTGC
TGATTATTTTAGCCTTGCGGAGCAGATTAAATGAGCACGTGTTTATTAAGATTGATTTAAATATAATTAA
TATTTCACCACTGTAGTTTTAAAATTGCCTTCTAAGTCATGGTTGATTTTTAATAGGTATCGGCTCTAAT
TAGATTACTATTTTGGTTTTTAAATGTTATTTCTATTTCATTTGTAGGCTCGTTTTTAATGTGATTTTAT
TAGATTCTAGTTTTAAAATCATCTTTTAGCCTTACTGAGCAGACTGAATGAACATGTTTCATTAAGATTA
ACTTCATTATAGTTAATTATTTAATCATTCTAGTGGATTATAAATCAGCTCTATTTAAATTGATTGTCGT
GTTTATTTCTATTTGATTTTTGATTATTTTTTAAGGTCGTTTTTATGTGATTTTTCCCCGATTCTAATTT
TAAACTAATTGTTTGATTTTTATATGATTCGACTCTTTTTAAATGAATTGTTTTGCTTTTTTTATTGAGC
ATATATATATATTATACAATTTCAATCAACAATTGTTGTGCTTTTTAAATGTTGTTTCTATTTCATTTCT
AGGGTCGATTTTATTCGATTCTAGTTTTAAAATCGTGATTTCTAACTCCTAACCTTACTGAGCAGACTGA
ATGAACATGTTTCATCAAGATTAACTTCATTATAGTTAATTATTGAATCGGGCTAGTGGTTTATAAATCA
GCTCTATTATAAATTAATTGTCATCATTATTTCTATTTAATTTTTATTATTTTTTTAGGATTATTTTTAA
GGGATTTTTTTCACGTTCTAGTTTTAAACTCAATGCTCATTACTGCTCACCCTTGCTGAGCAGTCTTTCG
TTAAGATTAAATTAATTAATAACCCATTCTAGTTTTAAAACAGTGTCTTAAGGCATAGCTGATATTTTAC
AAGTTTACTATTTAATATATCTCCATTTCTTTTTTTAGGGTCGATTTCATCTGATTTGATTAATTTTTAT
TATCTTCACTAAGCTTTTTGTTCTAGGTTTTATTCTCAGTATTATTACTGTTATATTTGAACTGAATTTC
TCCTCATAGTTTATTCATTTTATTTATTTATTTTTTGTTTATTCGCTATTTTGTATTTTAGTTTTTAATT
AGAAATTTTATTAGAATCGTTTTGAACTAGTTTTTATGCACTCTAACATTAATATTAAATCATAACTATT
ATTTTTATTATAATTTATTTGTGTTTATCTTTTTGTGTAGCTTTCATGTGTTTTTATTTTAGTTTTATTA
TGTTTGCATTGAATTTTTTGGACTAGTTTATATAACGATATACAGAAAAGCCATGACAACAAATGTTTTT
ATAATACCTATTAAGTATAAGCTAATCAGATTTCCACTATTCTGTTCAAAGTTAACATTATTAGCCATTC
TGATGGATCATTTGACATTTGTCATATGTCTTTATGAACACTGCTCTTTCAGATGCCACTTTTAAAGCTG
TTTTTTACAGTAAATGAACGTTTATTATTATGACATTATTTCCTAAGGCCTCTAGAGTACAGCAGGATGT
GGCGTGTGCATTACTGTGTAATTATGCTGACTGTAAATGTGCATTTATAGACTGTCAGCATGTCTGACTG
TGCGCTGTTGTGATTTGTCCTGCACAGACCAAGGCAAGTTTGTACAAAAAAGCAGGCTGCCACCATGGTG
AGCGAGCTGATTAAGGAGAACATGCACATGAAGCTGTACATGGAGGGCACCGTGAACAACCACCACTTCA
AGTGCACATCCGAGGGCGAAGGCAAGCCCTACGAGGGCACCCAGACCATGAGAATCAAGGCGGTCGAGGG
CGGCCCTCTCCCCTTCGCCTTCGACATCCTGGCTACCAGCTTCATGTACGGCAGCAAAACCTTCATCAAC
CACACCCAGGGCATCCCCGACTTCTTTAAGCAGTCCTTCCCCGAGGGCTTCACATGGGAGAGAGTCACCA
CATACGAAGACGGGGGCGTGCTGACCGCTACCCAGGACACCAGCCTCCAGGACGGCTGCCTCATCTACAA
CGTCAAGATCAGAGGGGTGAACTTCCCATCCAACGGCCCTGTGATGCAGAAGAAAACACTCGGCTGGGAG
GCCTCCACCGAGACCCTGTACCCCGCTGACGGCGGCCTGGAAGGCAGAGCCGACATGGCCCTGAAGCTCG
TGGGCGGGGGCCACCTGATCTGCAACTTGAAGACCACATACAGATCCAAGAAACCCGCTAAGAACCTCAA
GATGCCCGGCGTCTACTATGTGGACAGAAGACTGGAAAGAATCAAGGAGGCCGACAAAGAGACCTACGTC
GAGCAGCACGAGGTGGCTGTGGCCAGATACTGCGACCTCCCTAGCAAACTGGGGCACAGAGACCCAGCTT
TCTTGTACAAAGTGGTGGCGTACGCGTATCTCTTCAAGTACATCATCATCGGAGACACGGGTGTGGGAAA
GTCGTGCCTATTATTACAGTTCACAGATAAGCGCTTTCAGCCGGTGCACGATCTCACTATTGGTGTTGAA
TTTGGAGCGCGAATGATCACTATAGATGGCAAACAGATAAAACTTCAGATCTGGGATACGGCTGGACAGG
AGTCCTTCCGCTCAATCACCAGGTCTTACTACAGAGGTGCAGCTGGAGCTCTGCTAGTTTATGACATCAC
AAGAAGAGACACTTTTAATCACTTGACAACCTGGTTAGAAGATGCTCGTCAACATTCCAACTCTAACATG
GTCATCATGCTCATCGGAAATAAAAGTGATTTGGAGTCACGGAGAGAGGTGAAGAAAGAGGAAGGAGAGG
CCTTTGCCAGAGAACATGGCTTGATCTTCATGGAGACTTCTGCAAAGACCGCATCAAACGTAGAAGAGGC
ATTTATCAACACAGCTAAGGAGATTTATGAAAAGATCCAGGAGGGAGTCTTTGATATAAACAACGAGGCT
AACGGCATTAAGATTGGACCCCAGCATGCTGCCACCAACTCCACGATGGGCGGCAGTCAGGGAGGACAGC
AAGCCGGAGGGGGCTGTTGCTGACAACTTTATTATACATAGTTGATAATTCACTGGCCGTCGTTTTACGG
TACCATCGATGATGATCCAGACATGATAAGATACATTGATGAGTTTGGACAAACCACAACTAGAATGCAG
TGAAAAAAATGCTTTATTTGTGAAATTTGTGATGCTATTGCTTTATTTGTAACCATTATAAGCTGCAATA
AACAAGTTAACAACAACAATTGCATTCATTTTATGTTTCAGGTTCAGGGGGAGGTGTGGGAGGTTTTTTA
AAGCAAGTAAAACCTCTACAAATGTGGTATGGCTGATTATGATCCTCTAGATCAGATCTGCGAAGATACG
GCCACGGGTGCTCTTGATCCTGTGGCTGATTTTGGACTGTGCTGCTCGCAGCTGCTGATGAATCACATAC
TTCCTCCATTTTCTTCCACTGATTGACTGTTATAATTTCCCTAATTTCCAGGTCAAGGTGCTGTGCATTG
TGGTAATAGATGTGACATGACGTCACTTCCAAAGGACCAATGAACATGTCTGACCAATTTCATATAATGT
GAAAACGATTTTCATAGGCAGAATAAATAACATTTAAATTAAACTGGGCATCAGCGCAATTCAATTGGTT
TGGTAATAGCAAGGGAAAATAGAATGAAGTGATCTCCAAAAAATAAGTACTTTTTGACTGTAAATAAAAT
TGTAAGGAGTAAAAAGTACTTTTTTTTCTAAAAAAATGTAATTAAGTAAAAGTAAAAGTATTGATTTTTA
ATTGTACTCAAGTAAAGTAAAAATCCCCAAAAATAATACTTAAGTACAGTAATCAAGTAAAATTACTCAA
GTACTTTACACCTCTGGTTCTTGACCCCCTACCTTCAGCAAGCCCAGCAGATCCACTAGTTCTAGAGCGG
CCGCCACCGCGGTGGAGCTCCAGCTTTTGTTCCCTTTAGTGAGGGTTAATTGCGCGCTTGGCGTAATCAT
GGTCATAGCTGTTTCCTGTGTGAAATTGTTATCCGCTCACAATTCCACACAACATACGAGCCGGAAGCAT
AAAGTGTAAAGCCTGGGGTGCCTAATGAGTGAGCTAACTCACATTAATTGCGTTGCGCTCACTGCCCGCT
TTCCAGTCGGGAAACCTGTCGTGCCAGCTGCATTAATGAATCGGCCAACGCGCGGGGAGAGGCGGTTTGC
GTATTGGGCGCTCTTCCGCTTCCTCGCTCACTGACTCGCTGCGCTCGGTCGTTCGGCTGCGGCGAGCGGT
ATCAGCTCACTCAAAGGCGGTAATACGGTTATCCACAGAATCAGGGGATAACGCAGGAAAGAACATGTGA
GCAAAAGGCCAGCAAAAGGCCAGGAACCGTAAAAAGGCCGCGTTGCTGGCGTTTTTCCATAGGCTCCGCC
CCCCTGACGAGCATCACAAAAATCGACGCTCAAGTCAGAGGTGGCGAAACCCGACAGGACTATAAAGATA
CCAGGCGTTTCCCCCTGGAAGCTCCCTCGTGCGCTCTCCTGTTCCGACCCTGCCGCTTACCGGATACCTG
TCCGCCTTTCTCCCTTCGGGAAGCGTGGCGCTTTCTCATAGCTCACGCTGTAGGTATCTCAGTTCGGTGT
AGGTCGTTCGCTCCAAGCTGGGCTGTGTGCACGAACCCCCCGTTCAGCCCGACCGCTGCGCCTTATCCGG
TAACTATCGTCTTGAGTCCAACCCGGTAAGACACGACTTATCGCCACTGGCAGCAGCCACTGGTAACAGG
ATTAGCAGAGCGAGGTATGTAGGCGGTGCTACAGAGTTCTTGAAGTGGTGGCCTAACTACGGCTACACTA
GAAGGACAGTATTTGGTATCTGCGCTCTGCTGAAGCCAGTTACCTTCGGAAAAAGAGTTGGTAGCTCTTG
ATCCGGCAAACAAACCACCGCTGGTAGCGGTGGTTTTTTTGTTTGCAAGCAGCAGATTACGCGCAGAAAA
AAAGGATCTCAAGAAGATCCTTTGATCTTTTCTACGGGGTCTGACGCTCAGTGGAACGAAAACTCACGTT
AAGGGATTTTGGTCATGAGATTATCAAAAAGGATCTTCACCTAGATCCTTTTAAATTAAAAATGAAGTTT
TAAATCAATCTAAAGTATATATGAGTAAACTTGGTCTGACAGTTACCAATGCTTAATCAGTGAGGCACCT
ATCTCAGCGATCTGTCTATTTCGTTCATCCATAGTTGCCTGACTCCCCGTCGTGTAGATAACTACGATAC
GGGAGGGCTTACCATCTGGCCCCAGTGCTGCAATGATACCGCGAGACCCACGCTCACCGGCTCCAGATTT
ATCAGCAATAAACCAGCCAGCCGGAAGGGCCGAGCGCAGAAGTGGTCCTGCAACTTTATCCGCCTCCATC
CAGTCTATTAATTGTTGCCGGGAAGCTAGAGTAAGTAGTTCGCCAGTTAATAGTTTGCGCAACGTTGTTG
CCATTGCTACAGGCATCGTGGTGTCACGCTCGTCGTTTGGTATGGCTTCATTCAGCTCCGGTTCCCAACG
ATCAAGGCGAGTTACATGATCCCCCATGTTGTGCAAAAAAGCGGTTAGCTCCTTCGGTCCTCCGATCGTT
GTCAGAAGTAAGTTGGCCGCAGTGTTATCACTCATGGTTATGGCAGCACTGCATAATTCTCTTACTGTCA
TGCCATCCGTAAGATGCTTTTCTGTGACTGGTGAGTACTCAACCAAGTCATTCTGAGAATAGTGTATGCG
GCGACCGAGTTGCTCTTGCCCGGCGTCAATACGGGATAATACCGCGCCACATAGCAGAACTTTAAAAGTG
CTCATCATTGGAAAACGTTCTTCGGGGCGAAAACTCTCAAGGATCTTACCGCTGTTGAGATCCAGTTCGA
TGTAACCCACTCGTGCACCCAACTGATCTTCAGCATCTTTTACTTTCACCAGCGTTTCTGGGTGAGCAAA
AACAGGAAGGCAAAATGCCGCAAAAAAGGGAATAAGGGCGACACGGAAATGTTGAATACTCATACTCTTC
CTTTTTCAATATTATTGAAGCATTTATCAGGGTTATTGTCTCATGAGCGGATACATATTTGAATGTATTT
AGAAAAATAAACAAATAGGGGTTCCGCGCACATTTCCCCGAAAAGTG
Features (pLannotate 1.2.2; 21 found; start..end, strand, type, name):
      7..228     -  rep_origin     M13 ori (fragment) (sequence partly withheld): M13 bacteriophage origin of replication; arrow indicates direction of (+) strand synthesis
    228..515     +  CDS            tyr (fragment) (sequence partly withheld): TYRO_ORYLA - Also known as tyro. Experimental evidence at transcript level: Swiss-Prot protein existence level 2. This is a copper-containing oxidase that functions in the formation of pigments such as melanins and other polyphenolic compounds. From Oryzias latipes (Japanese rice fish) (Japanese killifish).
   1097..1117    +  protein_bind   attB4: mutant version of attB; core recombination site for the Gateway® BP reaction BP Clonase™
   2025..2041    -  promoter       copia promoter (fragment): strong promoter from the Drosophila transposable element copia (Sinclair et al., 1986)
   5093..5113    +  protein_bind   attB1: mutant version of attB; core recombination site for the Gateway® BP reaction BP Clonase™
   5123..5818    +  CDS            mKate2: mKate2 is a basic (constitutively fluorescent) red fluorescent protein published in 2009, derived from Entacmaea quadricolor. It is reported to be a rapidly-maturing monomer with moderate acid sensitivity.
   5820..5844    -  protein_bind   attB2: mutant version of attB; recombination site for the Gateway® BP reaction BP Clonase™
   5846..6478    +  CDS            RAB2A: RAB2A_CANLF - Also known as RAB2. Experimental evidence at protein level: Swiss-Prot protein existence level 1. Required for protein transport from the endoplasmic reticulum to the Golgi complex. From Canis lupus familiaris (Dog) (Canis familiaris).
   6482..6502    -  protein_bind   attB3: mutant version of attB; core recombination site for the Gateway® BP reaction BP Clonase™
   6506..6526    +  CDS            lacZα (fragment): LacZα fragment of β-galactosidase; lacZ fragment
   6542..6676    -  polyA_signal   SV40 poly(A) signal: SV40 polyadenylation signal
   6699..6782    -  CDS            large T antigen (fragment): large T antigen from SV40 (simian virus 40)
   7348..7388    -  misc_feature   MCS (fragment): pBluescript multiple cloning site
   7401..7419    -  promoter       T3 promoter: promoter for bacteriophage T3 RNA polymerase
   7464..7480    -  protein_bind   lac operator: The lac repressor binds to the lac operator to inhibit transcription in E. coli. This inhibition can be relieved by adding lactose or isopropyl-β-D-thiogalactopyranoside (IPTG). lac repressor encoded by lacI
   7488..7518    -  promoter       lac promoter: promoter for the E. coli lac operon
   7533..7554    -  protein_bind   CAP binding site: CAP binding activates transcription in the presence of cAMP. E. coli catabolite activator protein
   7567..7659    -  CDS            lacI (fragment): lac repressor; lacI; The lac repressor binds to the lac operator to inhibit transcription in E. coli. This inhibition can be relieved by adding lactose or isopropyl-β-D-thiogalactopyranoside (IPTG).
   7842..8430    -  rep_origin     ori: high-copy-number ColE1/pMB1/pBR322/pUC origin of replication
   8601..9461    -  CDS            AmpR: β-lactamase; bla; confers resistance to ampicillin, carbenicillin, and related antibiotics
   9462..9566    -  promoter       AmpR promoter: bla
