>Addgene plasmid #109619 | actc1b-mKate2-rab2a | addgene full sequence | sequence record 221223 | Addgene NGS Result
GCAAGTTTGTACAAAAAAGCAGGCTGCCACCATGGTGAGCGAGCTGATTAAGGAGAACATGCACATGAAG
CTGTACATGGAGGGCACCGTGAACAACCACCACTTCAAGTGCACATCCGAGGGCGAAGGCAAGCCCTACG
AGGGCACCCAGACCATGAGAATCAAGGCGGTCGAGGGCGGCCCTCTCCCCTTCGCCTTCGACATCCTGGC
TACCAGCTTCATGTACGGCAGCAAAACCTTCATCAACCACACCCAGGGCATCCCCGACTTCTTTAAGCAG
TCCTTCCCCGAGGGCTTCACATGGGAGAGAGTCACCACATACGAAGACGGGGGCGTGCTGACCGCTACCC
AGGACACCAGCCTCCAGGACGGCTGCCTCATCTACAACGTCAAGATCAGAGGGGTGAACTTCCCATCCAA
CGGCCCTGTGATGCAGAAGAAAACACTCGGCTGGGAGGCCTCCACCGAGACCCTGTACCCCGCTGACGGC
GGCCTGGAAGGCAGAGCCGACATGGCCCTGAAGCTCGTGGGCGGGGGCCACCTGATCTGCAACTTGAAGA
CCACATACAGATCCAAGAAACCCGCTAAGAACCTCAAGATGCCCGGCGTCTACTATGTGGACAGAAGACT
GGAAAGAATCAAGGAGGCCGACAAAGAGACCTACGTCGAGCAGCACGAGGTGGCTGTGGCCAGATACTGC
GACCTCCCTAGCAAACTGGGGCACAGAGACCCAGCTTTCTTGTACAAAGTGGTGGCGTACGCGTATCTCT
TCAAGTACATCATCATCGGAGACACGGGTGTGGGAAAGTCGTGCCTATTATTACAGTTCACAGATAAGCG
CTTTCAGCCGGTGCACGATCTCACTATTGGTGTTGAATTTGGAGCGCGAATGATCACTATAGATGGCAAA
CAGATAAAACTTCAGATCTGGGATACGGCTGGACAGGAGTCCTTCCGCTCAATCACCAGGTCTTACTACA
GAGGTGCAGCTGGAGCTCTGCTAGTTTATGACATCACAAGAAGAGACACTTTTAATCACTTGACAACCTG
GTTAGAAGATGCTCGTCAACATTCCAACTCTAACATGGTCATCATGCTCATCGGAAATAAAAGTGATTTG
GAGTCACGGAGAGAGGTGAAGAAAGAGGAAGGAGAGGCCTTTGCCAGAGAACATGGCTTGATCTTCATGG
AGACTTCTGCAAAGACCGCATCAAACGTAGAAGAGGCATTTATCAACACAGCTAAGGAGATTTATGAAAA
GATCCAGGAGGGAGTCTTTGATATAAACAACGAGGCTAACGGCATTAAGATTGGACCCCAGCATGCTGCC
ACCAACTCCACGATGGGCGGCAGTCAGGGAGGACAGCAAGCCGGAGGGGGCTGTTGCTGACAACTTTATT
ATACATAGTTGATAATTCACTGGCCGTCGTTTTACGGTACCATCGATGATGATCCAGACATGATAAGATA
CATTGATGAGTTTGGACAAACCACAACTAGAATGCAGTGAAAAAAATGCTTTATTTGTGAAATTTGTGAT
GCTATTGCTTTATTTGTAACCATTATAAGCTGCAATAAACAAGTTAACAACAACAATTGCATTCATTTTA
TGTTTCAGGTTCAGGGGGAGGTGTGGGAGGTTTTTTAAAGCAAGTAAAACCTCTACAAATGTGGTATGGC
TGATTATGATCCTCTAGATCAGATCTGCGAAGATACGGCCACGGGTGCTCTTGATCCTGTGGCTGATTTT
GGACTGTGCTGCTCGCAGCTGCTGATGAATCACATACTTCCTCCATTTTCTTCCACTGATTGACTGTTAT
AATTTCCCTAATTTCCAGGTCAAGGTGCTGTGCATTGTGGTAATAGATGTGACATGACGTCACTTCCAAA
GGACCAATGAACATGTCTGACCAATTTCATATAATGTGAAAACGATTTTCATAGGCAGAATAAATAACAT
TTAAATTAAACTGGGCATCAGCGCAATTCAATTGGTTTGGTAATAGCAAGGGAAAATAGAATGAAGTGAT
CTCCAAAAAATAAGTACTTTTTGACTGTAAATAAAATTGTAAGGAGTAAAAAGTACTTTTTTTTCTAAAA
AAATGTAATTAAGTAAAAGTAAAAGTATTGATTTTTAATTGTACTCAAGTAAAGTAAAAATCCCCAAAAA
TAATACTTAAGTACAGTAATCAAGTAAAATTACTCAAGTACTTTACACCTCTGGTTCTTGACCCCCTACC
TTCAGCAAGCCCAGCAGATCCACTAGTTCTAGAGCGGCCGCCACCGCGGTGGAGCTCCAGCTTTTGTTCC
CTTTAGTGAGGGTTAATTGCGCGCTTGGCGTAATCATGGTCATAGCTGTTTCCTGTGTGAAATTGTTATC
CGCTCACAATTCCACACAACATACGAGCCGGAAGCATAAAGTGTAAAGCCTGGGGTGCCTAATGAGTGAG
CTAACTCACATTAATTGCGTTGCGCTCACTGCCCGCTTTCCAGTCGGGAAACCTGTCGTGCCAGCTGCAT
TAATGAATCGGCCAACGCGCGGGGAGAGGCGGTTTGCGTATTGGGCGCTCTTCCGCTTCCTCGCTCACTG
ACTCGCTGCGCTCGGTCGTTCGGCTGCGGCGAGCGGTATCAGCTCACTCAAAGGCGGTAATACGGTTATC
CACAGAATCAGGGGATAACGCAGGAAAGAACATGTGAGCAAAAGGCCAGCAAAAGGCCAGGAACCGTAAA
AAGGCCGCGTTGCTGGCGTTTTTCCATAGGCTCCGCCCCCCTGACGAGCATCACAAAAATCGACGCTCAA
GTCAGAGGTGGCGAAACCCGACAGGACTATAAAGATACCAGGCGTTTCCCCCTGGAAGCTCCCTCGTGCG
CTCTCCTGTTCCGACCCTGCCGCTTACCGGATACCTGTCCGCCTTTCTCCCTTCGGGAAGCGTGGCGCTT
TCTCATAGCTCACGCTGTAGGTATCTCAGTTCGGTGTAGGTCGTTCGCTCCAAGCTGGGCTGTGTGCACG
AACCCCCCGTTCAGCCCGACCGCTGCGCCTTATCCGGTAACTATCGTCTTGAGTCCAACCCGGTAAGACA
CGACTTATCGCCACTGGCAGCAGCCACTGGTAACAGGATTAGCAGAGCGAGGTATGTAGGCGGTGCTACA
GAGTTCTTGAAGTGGTGGCCTAACTACGGCTACACTAGAAGAACAGTATTTGGTATCTGCGCTCTGCTGA
AGCCAGTTACCTTCGGAAAAAGAGTTGGTAGCTCTTGATCCGGCAAACAAACCACCGCTGGTAGCGGTGG
TTTTTTTGTTTGCAAGCAGCAGATTACGCGCAGAAAAAAAGGATCTCAAGAAGATCCTTTGATCTTTTCT
ACGGGGTCTGACGCTCAGTGGAACGAAAACTCACGTTAAGGCATTTTGGTCATGAGATTATCAAAAAGGA
TCTTCACCTAGATCCTTTTAAATTAAAAATGAAGTTTTAAATCAATCTAAAGTATATATGAGTAAACTTG
GTCTGACAGTTACCAATGCTTAATCAGTGAGGCACCTATCTCAGCGATCTGTCTATTTCGTTCATCCATA
GTTGCCTGACTCCCCGTCGTGTAGATAACTACGATACGGGAGGGCTTACCATCTGGCCCCAGTGCTGCAA
TGATACCGCGAGACCCACGCTCACCGGCTCCAGATTTATCAGCAATAAACCAGCCAGCCGGAAGGGCCGA
GCGCAGAAGTGGTCCTGCAACTTTATCCGCCTCCATCCAGTCTATTAATTGTTGCCGGGAAGCTAGAGTA
AGTAGTTCGCCAGTTAATAGTTTGCGCAACGTTGTTGCCATTGCTACAGGCATCGTGGTGTCACGCTCGT
CGTTTGGTATGGCTTCATTCAGCTCCGGTTCCCAACGATCAAGGCGAGTTACATGATCCCCCATGTTGTG
CAAAAAAGCGGTTAGCTCCTTCGGTCCTCCGATCGTTGTCAGAAGTAAGTTGGCCGCAGTGTTATCACTC
ATGGTTATGGCAGCACTGCATAATTCTCTTACTGTCATGCCATCCGTAAGATGCTTTTCTGTGACTGGTG
AGTACTCAACCAAGTCATTCTGAGAATAGTGTATGCGGCGACCGAGTTGCTCTTGCCCGGCGTCAATACG
GGATAATACCGCGCCACATAGCAGAACTTTAAAAGTGCTCATCATTGGAAAACGTTCTTCGGGGCGAAAA
CTCTCAAGGATCTTACCGCTGTTGAGATCCAGTTCGATGTAACCCACTCGTGCACCCAACTGATCTTCAG
CATCTTTTACTTTCACCAGCGTTTCTGGGTGAGCAAAAACAGGAAGGCAAAATGCCGCAAAAAAGGGAAT
AAGGGCGACACGGAAATGTTGAATACTCATACTCTTCCTTTTTCAATATTATTGAAGCATTTATCAGGGT
TATTGTCTCATGAGCGGATACATATTTGAATGTATTTAGAAAAATAAACAAATAGGGGTTCCGCGCACAT
TTCCCCGAAAAGTGCCACCTAAATTGTAAGCGTTAATATTTTGTTAAAATTCGCGTTAAATTTTTGTTAA
ATCAGCTCATTTTTTAACCAATAGGCCGAAATCGGCAAAATCCCTTATAAATCAAAAGAATAGACCGAGA
TAGGGT
[37 nt withheld, positions 4627-4663]
AAAGAACGTGGACTCCAACGTCAAAGG
[32 nt withheld, positions 4691-4722]
GCTGGCTAAGAACTCATCAGCCTCCCCGGTCCATCTACCCACGTACCAATGCACCAATTGGCCACAATGA
CGGCTACTACATGGTGCCATTCCTTCCTCTTTATAGGAATGGAGACTACCTCCTGTCCAACAATGCTCTT
GGATACGAGTACGCCTACCTGTTGGACCCAGGTCATTGCACAACACCAGAAATGCCCTCTGATCTGCAAA
AGACGTGAATATCTGTTCAGACACCCATATCCACTCTGTTCCACACAGGTCAGAGGTTTGTCCAGGAGTT
CTTGACAGAGGTGTAAAAAGTACTCAAAAATTTTACTCAAGTGAAAGTACAAGTACTTAGGGAAAATTTT
ACTCAATTAAAAGTAAAAGTATCTGGCTAGAATCTTACTTGAGTAAAAGTAAAAAAGTACTCCATTAAAA
TTGTACTTGAGTATTAAGGAAGTAAAAGTAAAAGCAAGAAAGAAAACTAGAGATTCTTGTTTAAGCTTTT
AATCTCAAAAAACATTAAATGAAATGCATACAAGGTTTTATCCTGCTTTAGAACTGTTTGTATTTAATTA
TCAAACTATAAGACAGACAATCTAATGCCAGTACACGCTACTCAAAGTTGTAAAACCTCAGATTTAACTT
CAGTAGAAGCTGATTCTCAAAATTGTTAGTGTCAAGCCTAGCTCTTTTGGGGCTGAAAAGCAATCCTGCA
GTGCTGAAAAGCCTCTCACAGGCAGCCGATGCGGGAAGAGGTGTATTAGTCTTGATAGAGAGGCTGCAAA
TAGCAGGAAACGTGAGCAGAGACTCCCTGGTGTCTGAAACACAGGCCAGATGGGCCCTCGAGCAGGAAAC
AGCTATGACCATGATTACGCCAAGCTATCAACTTTGTATAGAAAAGTTGGCACGCGCAGATTCCGTGTGG
GCCTGGTAATATCTTACCATTTTAAGCTATTTTAAGATTAGGGAAAAAAATTAAATAAAACTACTTTAAA
ATTACTTTCCTTAAAAAGCAACATATTTATTTAGTTTTTGTTTAACTGGCTCAAGATTGTAATATTTTAC
TTTTACATGTTTTTTTAAGTACCTAAATGTGTTCAAAAGTAAAGTATGTTATTGTTTTTTTTTTTTAATG
TTAGCTAAGCTTTAAATTGTAATATATTACTTTTAAAAGTGACTTTTTAAAAATGTAAATAAAAAAGTAA
CTATAAATGTGTAATGCATGTTATTTCTGTGGGTTTTTAATTTTCATCTCAACTGGGCTTACAATTTTAA
CATAATAAAAATCAAATCAAATCAAATCAGGCCCTTATTTGTCACATACACTCTTGTATACTGAAATAAA
CTAAATGTTGAGAAAAATTTAAATACACCAAAATAACGCATACCTTTTTTGTAATTACCTAAGTAAAACA
TTTAGTTCCTTTTTTAAGTGACTCAAGATTGTAATCTATTAATTGTAAAAGATAAAACTAGTGATCAATC
TGACGTGCTTCTATGCAGCCTGTGAGATTAATTGTGATGTTTAATTATTAAACAATTTAAATGGATCAAA
CATTTCACATGTGCTTATTGTGTCCAACAAAACCAGCAGAAGCACTTAAAAATATTGCATGACAACATGA
GTTTTTAATGTAAATTATATATACTTCCTAAACGAAGTTAATCATATTTCTAAAATAATAATGTCATTGA
AATATTTAAATAAATGATAAGCTTTAGTTGATTCAACATAAAATTGAAAGCAATAAGGACTTTTTTTTTT
TACAGCGGTGAAGCAAAAGCATGTAATAATCATATAATATAATAAATAAATAAATAAATAATGGCTCTTG
GTGCAAATATGAACACTTTAAATAAATATAGAATAAATATGATCAATAAGTCATAACGATGTGTTTTATG
TTGATTATAATTTAAACATGTTTCTAACGCAAGTTTTAAAAACTGTTTTAAAGTATTATTTTAAGTTATA
AGATCAATTTGACTCAACATTTTGTAGTGAAAATATGTTGTGTAAAATTAATATAATATACACTATAAAA
ATGCAGGGTTCCACACAATACATTAATGTTGTCCCAACACAAATCGATTAAGTTAACAAATATATGTGGA
TTGAACATAAAAAATTAAGTTGTCCCAATGAAATCTCAAGAATTGTGTTGTTTCAGCTCATTTTAAATAA
GTAGTTTTAACAAGTAAAAAATAACATATTTTTGAGTGTGTATATATATATATTACAAAATATAATAATA
TAAAATGTAAAAGATATAAACCATGCTACATATATTTAAGAGCTATTTTGCACATTACTTTTTTGCAAGC
CATTTTAGTGTTTTTTTTACAAATATATATTAGCTAAATATACAATATCTTAAATATACAATTAATCAGA
CATGCAATTAATGCATTTAACCTACATAAAAATACATGATCAACATATGTTTTATGCTGATTACAACTAA
ATCAAACGTAATGAAATTAATTTATAAAAGCGATTTAAATATGTCAATATTTTAAGTTAAAATCACTTGA
AACCTACTATAAATGAACTTAAATTAAAAAAATCTCCTTTAATTCCAATGCAACAGTGTTGTTTTTTCAG
CTGAGGACCCCCGGTGCAGATGGTTGGCCCCCGGCCCGCTATTCTAAGGAAGCCTTTCTTAATTTTAGGG
CGGCGCTGCATGCGCTCAGATCAGATTCACGGGTGGAGAGGGTTATTTTCTCTTTTTTATTTTTTCTTGC
CTGCTCATATTTGGGCCTGTGTGAACCCCAGGCTCCGCCTCGGCCCCCAGGAGCCGCTCTTATTTAAAGG
GGATCCTCGCCTTCAGTCTTCGTCCCAGTGGAAGCATCAGTCTTGTGATAACAACTTGGTGAGTCCTACA
GACCAGCGCTCGACTCTAGGCTTTAAATGCATTGATTTCTCTGGATTAGCTACCGGGAGAGTTTTAACTT
TGCTTATTAGTCTTGTGCTCGAACTGCTAGGTTTAAAGAGTGTTTTCTCTAATGCATGCATGAAGCGACA
GCTGAAAACCAGAAATAGAGCGTTTGTCCTCCTGTTAAACTCTAGCCTTTCTTTGGCATTTGTCAGTCCG
AGTCTTCAGCTGCCGGCAGGAGATTGGGTTTCAGTAACACTTGCTGAGCACAAACTACACGTGCTTTCTT
CAGATTTAATTCATTATTAATCATTCTAGATTTAAATGATGTTCTTACTCATTGCTGATTATTTTAGCCT
TGCGGAGCAGATTAAATGAGCACGTGTTTCATTAAGATTGATTTAAATATAATTAATATTTCACCACTGT
AGTTTTAAAATTGCCTTCTAAGTCATGGTTGATTTTTAATAGGTATCGGCTCTAATTAGATTACTATTTT
GGTTTTTAAATGTTATTTCTATTTCATTTGTAGGCTCGTTTTTAATGTGATTTTATTAGATTCTAGTTTT
AAAATCATCTCTTAGCCTTAATGAGCAGACTGAATGAACATGTTTCATTAAGATTAACTTCATTATAATG
AATTATTTAATCATTCTAGTGGGTTATAAATCAGCTCTATTTAAATTAATTGTCGTGTTTATTTCTATTT
AATTTTTGATTATTTTTTCAGGGTCGTTTTTATGTGATTTTTTCCCGTTTCTAATTTTAAACTAATTGTT
TGATTTTTATATGATTCGACTCTTTTTAAATGAATTGTTTTGCTTTTTTTATTGAGCATATATATATTAT
ACAATTTCAATCAACAATTGTTGTGCTTTTTAAATGTTGTTTCTATTTCATTTCTAGGGTCGATTTTATT
CGATTCTAGTTTTAAAATCGTGATTTTTAACTTCTAACCTTACTGAGCAGACTGAATGAACATGTTTCAT
CAAGATTAACTTCATTATAGTTAATTATTGAATCGTGCTAGTGGTTTATAAATCAGCTCTATTTAAATTA
ATCATCATCATTATTTCTATTTAATTTTTATTATTTCTTTAGGATTATTTTTATGTGATTTTTTTCACGT
TCTAGTTTTAAACTCAATGCTCATTACTGCTCACCCTTGCTGAGCAGTCTTTCGTTAAGATTAAATTAAT
TAATAACCATTCTAGTTTTAAAACAGTGTCTTAAGGCATAGCTGATATTTTACAAGTTTACTATTTAATA
TATCTCCTTTCTTTTTTTAGGGTCGATTTCATCTGATTTGATTAATTTTTATTATCTTCACTAAGCTTTT
TGTTCTAGGTTTTATTCTCAGTATTATTACTGTTATATTTGAACTGAATTTCTCCTCATAGTTTATTCAT
TTTATTTATTTATTTTTTGTTTATTCGCTATTTTGTATTTTAGTTTTTAATTAGAAATTTTATTAGAATC
GTTTTGAACTAGTTTTTATGCACTCTAACATTAATATTAAATCATAACTATTATTTTTATTATAATTTAT
TTGTGTTTATCTTTTTGTGTAGCTTTCATGTGTTTTTATTTTAGTTTTATTATGTTTGCATTGAATTTTT
TGGACTAGTTTATATAACGATATACAGAAAAGCCATGACAACAAATGTTTTTATAATACCTATTAAGTAT
AAGCTAATCAGATTTCCACTATTCTGTTCAAAGTTAACATTATTAGCCATTCTGATGGATCATTTGACAT
TTGTCATATGTCTTTATGAACACTGCTCTTTCAGATGCCACTTTTAAAGCTGTTTTTTACAGTAAATGAA
CGTTTATTATTATGACATTATTTCCTAAGGCCTCTAGAGTACAGCAGGATGTGGCGTGTGCATTACCGTG
TAATTATGCTGACTGTAAATGTGCATTTATAGACTGTCAGCATGTCTGACTGTGCGCTGTTGTGATTGGT
CCTGCACAGACCAAG
Features (pLannotate 1.2.2; 21 found; start..end, strand, type, name):
      2..22      +  protein_bind   attB1: mutant version of attB; core recombination site for the Gateway® BP reaction BP Clonase™
     32..727     +  CDS            mKate2: mKate2 is a basic (constitutively fluorescent) red fluorescent protein published in 2009, derived from Entacmaea quadricolor. It is reported to be a rapidly-maturing monomer with moderate acid sensitivity.
    729..753     -  protein_bind   attB2: mutant version of attB; recombination site for the Gateway® BP reaction BP Clonase™
    755..1387    +  CDS            RAB2A: RAB2A_CANLF - Also known as RAB2. Experimental evidence at protein level: Swiss-Prot protein existence level 1. Required for protein transport from the endoplasmic reticulum to the Golgi complex. From Canis lupus familiaris (Dog) (Canis familiaris).
   1391..1411    -  protein_bind   attB3: mutant version of attB; core recombination site for the Gateway® BP reaction BP Clonase™
   1415..1435    +  CDS            lacZα (fragment): LacZα fragment of β-galactosidase; lacZ fragment
   1451..1585    -  polyA_signal   SV40 poly(A) signal: SV40 polyadenylation signal
   1608..1691    -  CDS            large T antigen (fragment): large T antigen from SV40 (simian virus 40)
   2257..2297    -  misc_feature   MCS (fragment): pBluescript multiple cloning site
   2310..2328    -  promoter       T3 promoter: promoter for bacteriophage T3 RNA polymerase
   2373..2389    -  protein_bind   lac operator: The lac repressor binds to the lac operator to inhibit transcription in E. coli. This inhibition can be relieved by adding lactose or isopropyl-β-D-thiogalactopyranoside (IPTG). lac repressor encoded by lacI
   2397..2427    -  promoter       lac promoter: promoter for the E. coli lac operon
   2442..2463    -  protein_bind   CAP binding site: CAP binding activates transcription in the presence of cAMP. E. coli catabolite activator protein
   2476..2568    -  CDS            lacI (fragment): lac repressor; lacI; The lac repressor binds to the lac operator to inhibit transcription in E. coli. This inhibition can be relieved by adding lactose or isopropyl-β-D-thiogalactopyranoside (IPTG).
   2751..3339    -  rep_origin     ori: high-copy-number ColE1/pMB1/pBR322/pUC origin of replication
   3510..4370    -  CDS            AmpR: β-lactamase; bla; confers resistance to ampicillin, carbenicillin, and related antibiotics
   4371..4475    -  promoter       AmpR promoter: bla
   4501..4722    -  rep_origin     M13 ori (fragment) (sequence partly withheld): M13 bacteriophage origin of replication; arrow indicates direction of (+) strand synthesis
   4722..5009    +  CDS            tyr (fragment) (sequence partly withheld): TYRO_ORYLA - Also known as tyro. Experimental evidence at transcript level: Swiss-Prot protein existence level 2. This is a copper-containing oxidase that functions in the formation of pigments such as melanins and other polyphenolic compounds. From Oryzias latipes (Japanese rice fish) (Japanese killifish).
   5591..5611    +  protein_bind   attB4: mutant version of attB; core recombination site for the Gateway® BP reaction BP Clonase™
   6512..6528    -  promoter       copia promoter (fragment): strong promoter from the Drosophila transposable element copia (Sinclair et al., 1986)
