[The description below was written by a language model from this plasmid's Addgene catalogue record and pLannotate feature annotations shown in this document.]
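Description:
actc1b-mKate2-rab2a is a zebrafish expression plasmid assembled by multisite Gateway cloning, designed to produce a red fluorescent mKate2–Rab2a fusion protein specifically in muscle. It is maintained in E. coli through a high-copy ColE1/pUC-type origin and selected with ampicillin via the β-lactamase gene. A fragment of an M13/f1 phage origin and pBluescript-derived remnants (lac promoter and operator, T3 promoter, partial MCS) are also present. The catalogue lists the backbone as pDONR p2R-p3, which is probably the entry vector that originally carried rab2a. The sequenced plasmid instead has the attB4–attB1–attB2–attB3 arrangement and ampicillin marker of a finished three-fragment expression clone in a destination vector. The short medaka tyrosinase-like fragment next to the phage origin may reflect flanking transposon-type sequence, but the record does not identify it.

The roughly 4 kb between attB4 and attB1 has no annotated promoter. From the construct's name and stated purpose, this 5′ element should hold the actc1b (cardiac/skeletal muscle alpha-actin) promoter, and the small "copia promoter" hit there is most likely a spurious match. Downstream, the mKate2 coding sequence lies between attB1 and attB2, followed by rab2a between attB2 and attB3, so mKate2 is fused to the N terminus of the small GTPase across the attB2 linker. The annotation tool matched the insert to dog RAB2A by homology, but the record gives the gene as zebrafish. An SV40 polyadenylation signal follows the cassette.

The depositor sequence and the sequencing result show the same features in the same order, differing only in start position and by a few nucleotides in length. The construct was used to visualise Rab2a localisation in living zebrafish muscle fibres, as part of an in vivo cell biological screen into T-tubule formation.
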