Addgene plasmid #109619: actc1b-mKate2-rab2a
Purpose: Muscle specific zebrafish expression of mKate2 fused to rab2a
Depositing lab: Rob Parton. Depositing organization: University of Queensland, Institute for Molecular Bioscience. Publication: In vivo cell biological screening identifies an endocytic capture mechanism for T-tubule formation. Hall TE, Martel N, Ariotti N, Xiong Z, Lo HP, Ferguson C, Rae J, Lim YW, Parton RG. Nat Commun. 2020 Jul 24;11(1):3711. doi: 10.1038/s41467-020-17486-w. PubMed 32709891.
Backbone
  Vector backbone: pDONR p2R-p3
  Vector type: Zebrafish plasmids
Growth in bacteria
  Bacterial resistance: Ampicillin, 100 μg/mL
  Growth temperature: 37°C
  Growth strain: DH5alpha
  Copy number: High Copy
Gene/Insert
  Gene/Insert name: rab2a
  Species: D. rerio (zebrafish)
  Entrez Gene: rab2a (a.k.a. cb75, fb57e06, rab2, wu:fb57e06)
  Tag / fusion protein: mKate2 (N terminal on insert)
  Cloning method: Gateway Cloning
Terms and licenses: Academic/Nonprofit Terms; Industry Terms: Not Available to Industry
How to cite: actc1b-mKate2-rab2a was a gift from Rob Parton (Addgene plasmid # 109619 ; http://n2t.net/addgene:109619 ; RRID:Addgene_109619)
